>Addgene plasmid #56148 | mNeptune2-PMP-N-10 | addgene partial sequence | sequence record 145728 | mKate2-TurboRFP-R 5'-TGAAGTGGTGGTTGTTCACG-3'
TTCTCCTTAATCAGCTCTTCGCCCTTAGACACCATGGTGGCGACCGGTCCGCTACCGGAGCCGCTCTTCC
CCAAGGAGGCCAGGTAGGCATACCAGAACAGAGCTGCCAGGTTGGCGAAGAGCACCCGGAACTTCAGAGG
GACGTAGTTGATGTTGATGAACTGTAGTGGCGTCCACACCCGCCAGTTCATCCTCAGCGCCGGCCAGAAG
CCCCCCCTCATCTTGGCGGCGAAGGCTGAGGCGTCTTTCCCCTCCAGAAAGTTCATGATGAGGAAGAACA
ACATGAGGAAGGCCGGTGCAAAGACGAGGCGGTCCAGGAGAAGCCTCCTGAGCCCTGCCAGGGGGACCTC
AGGAGGGATCCAATGTTCCATGAAGAAGTAGAAGAAGTGACTCAGCGGCCCTGTGAAGAAGAACCCGTAA
ACGGCATATCTCAGAGGCCCACCGACATCCAGACTTCTAGAGTTTTCTTTTTTCCGCTTCTTCTCAATCA
TCTGGGCCAGGAAGTTCCCAAGTGCTGACAAAATGCCACTGGTGGCCGCCTTGGTGAGCACCGGGTAGAG
CCGCAGGAAGAGCAAGTACTGGGCGAGCGCCCGCCGCGGCAGCGCCCCGAGCCCGGCTTCGGCCCGCAGC
CTGGACGCGGCCGGCGCCATGGTGGCAGATCTGAGTCCGGTAGCGCTAGCGGATCTGACGGTTCACTAAA
CCAGCTCTGCTTATATAGACCTCCCACCGTACACGCCTACCGCCCATTTGCGTCAATGGGGCGG
