[The description below was written by a language model from this plasmid's Addgene catalogue record.]
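Description:
mNeptune2-PMP-N-10 is a mammalian expression plasmid built on the mNeptune2-N1 backbone (about 4.75 kb without insert), an N1-style fluorescent protein fusion vector. It is maintained in E. coli as a high-copy plasmid under kanamycin selection. It also carries a neomycin resistance marker, so transfected mammalian cells can be selected with G418. The record does not list the origin of replication or other backbone features, and no feature table is provided. The use of an SV40 polyA reverse sequencing primer suggests an SV40 polyadenylation signal downstream of the fusion cassette.

The insert is a human peroxisomal membrane protein (PMP), annotated as PXMP2 (also known as PMP22). It is expressed from the CMV promoter, which gives strong constitutive transcription in most mammalian cell lines. The coding sequence sits upstream of mNeptune2, so the fluorescent protein is fused to the C terminus of the membrane protein. The "N-10" in the name probably refers to this orientation and a 10-residue linker between the two parts, although the record does not state this. mNeptune2 is a far-red fluorescent protein, with excitation recorded at about 600 nm and emission at about 650 nm. The depositor comment about mKate2.7C and FusionRed does not appear to describe this construct.

The stated purpose is peroxisome localization. The fusion targets far-red fluorescence to peroxisomes, making it a marker for imaging these organelles in live or fixed mammalian cells. Its far-red emission also allows it to be combined with green or orange reporters in multicolour experiments. The cloning method is recorded as unknown.
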