Addgene plasmid #56148: mNeptune2-PMP-N-10
Purpose: Localization: Peroxisomes, Excitation: 600, Emission: 650
Depositing lab: Michael Davidson. Depositing organization: Florida State University, Tallahassee.
Backbone
  Vector backbone: mNeptune2-N1
  Backbone size w/o insert (bp): 4750
  Vector type: Mammalian Expression
  Selectable markers: Neomycin (select with G418)
Growth in bacteria
  Bacterial resistance: Kanamycin, 50 μg/mL
  Growth temperature: 37°C
  Growth strain: DH5alpha
  Copy number: High Copy
Gene/Insert
  Gene/Insert name: PMP (alt name: NM_018663.1)
  Species: H. sapiens (human)
  Entrez Gene: PXMP2 (a.k.a. PMP22)
  Promoter: CMV
  Tag / fusion protein: mNeptune2 (C terminal on backbone)
  Cloning method: Unknown
  Sequencing primers: 5′ CMV-F; 3′ SV40pA-R
Terms and licenses: Academic/Nonprofit Terms; Industry Terms
Depositor comments: mKate2.7C = FusionRed. Excitation = 600; Emission = 650
How to cite: mNeptune2-PMP-N-10 was a gift from Michael Davidson (Addgene plasmid # 56148 ; http://n2t.net/addgene:56148 ; RRID:Addgene_56148)
